Addgene plasmid #26512: pJC111.4-spp-6
Depositing lab: Phillip Newmark. Depositing organization: University of Illinois at Urbana-Champaign. Publication: Genome-wide analyses reveal a role for peptide hormones in planarian germline development. Collins JJ, Hou X, Romanova EV, Lambrus BG, Miller CM, Saberi A, Sweedler JV, Newmark PA. PLoS Biol. 2010 . 8(10):e1000509. 10.1371/journal.pbio.1000509 PubMed 20967238.
Backbone
  Vector backbone: pJC53.2
  Backbone size w/o insert (bp): 3240
  Vector type: RNAi
Growth in bacteria
  Bacterial resistance: Ampicillin and Kanamycin, 100 & 50 μg/mL
  Growth temperature: 37°C
  Growth strain: DH5alpha
  Copy number: High Copy
Gene/Insert
  Gene/Insert name: spp-6
  Species: S. mediterranea (planarian)
  Insert size (bp): 305
  GenBank ID: GU295177
  Cloning method: Restriction Enzyme; 5′ cloning site Eam1105I (destroyed during cloning); 3′ cloning site Eam1105I (destroyed during cloning)
  Sequencing primers: 5′ T3; 3′ SP6
Terms and licenses: Academic/Nonprofit Terms; Industry Terms: Not Available to Industry
How to cite: pJC111.4-spp-6 was a gift from Phillip Newmark (Addgene plasmid # 26512 ; http://n2t.net/addgene:26512 ; RRID:Addgene_26512)
