[The description below was written by a language model from this plasmid's Addgene catalogue record.]
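Description:
pJC111.4-spp-6 is a bacterial plasmid of the RNAi vector class, built on the 3,240 bp pJC53.2 backbone and carrying a 305 bp fragment of spp-6 from the planarian Schmidtea mediterranea. It is maintained at high copy number in standard E. coli cloning strains such as DH5alpha and is selected with both ampicillin and kanamycin, which indicates two resistance markers on the backbone. The record does not name the origin of replication, and no feature table is available to confirm the layout of individual elements.

The spp-6 fragment was inserted at Eam1105I sites, both of which were destroyed during cloning. This is consistent with ligation of a PCR product into single-nucleotide overhangs left by that enzyme, although the record does not spell out the strategy. The listed sequencing primers, T3 on the 5′ side and SP6 on the 3′ side, show that phage RNA polymerase promoter sequences flank the insert. Such promoters are generally used for in vitro transcription of sense or antisense RNA from a cloned fragment. The record does not list the promoters that would drive double-stranded RNA production for RNAi, so the exact arrangement cannot be stated here.

The associated publication is a genome-wide analysis of peptide hormones and their role in planarian germline development. This suggests that spp-6 is one of the candidate prohormone genes examined in that work. Given the vector type and flanking promoters, the construct is suited to making RNA for knockdown of spp-6, and plausibly riboprobes for expression analysis in planarians.
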