>Addgene plasmid #26512 | pJC111.4-spp-6 | depositor partial sequence | sequence record 12541 | Author sequence
TTTTTTTTTTTTTACTGTAGAGTAATTTTATATATTTTTATTGAACAAAAGAATTTTGACAACAAATTTA
ATGGAAAATAAACCAAATATCAAAGGACCCAAGTTCATCATTTCAGATTGGAAAACCCGTATCCGAATGT
CATTGGATCTATAAGGCGTTTCTCCAGCATCCGTTTATAAATTGCGAAGTTCCTGTTGAATCCGATTCCG
GGAATCCGTTTGTCAATTTCCGCGAGTCCGGCAGCCAGACAAATTGCCATGAATAAGAGGACCGACATTA
AAATTCTGATCTTGATCATGTTGAT
