>Addgene plasmid #26512 | pJC111.4-spp-6 | addgene partial sequence | sequence record 32714 | 26512 with T3
TATCGACTCACTATAGGTTTTTTTTTTTTTACTGTAGAGTAATTTTATATATTTTTATTGAACAAAAGAA
TTTTGACAACAAATTTAATGGAAAATAAACCAAATATCAAAGGACCCAAGTTCATCATTTCAGATTGGAA
AACCCGTATCCGAATGTCATTGGATCTATAAGGCGTTTCTCCAGCATCCGTTTATAAATTGCGAAGTTCC
TGTTGAATCCGATTCCGGGAATCCGTTTGTCAATTTCCGCGAGTCCGGCAGCCAGACAAATTGCCATGAA
TAAGAGGACCGACATTAAAATTCTGATCTTGATCATGTTGATAAGGTCACTTCTATAGTGTCACCTAAAT
CTCCCTATAGTGAGTCGTATTAG
