>Addgene plasmid #26512 | pJC111.4-spp-6 | addgene partial sequence | sequence record 32715 | 26512 with SP6
CAGAATTTTAATGTCGGTCCTCTTATTCATGGCAATTTGTCTGGCTGCCGGACTCGCGGAAATTGACAAA
CGGATTCCCGGAATCGGATTCAACAGGAACTTCGCAATTTATAAACGGATGCTGGAGAAACGCCTTATAG
ATCCAATGACATTCGGATACGGGTTTTCCAATCTGAAATGATGAACTTGGGTCCTTTGATATTTGGTTTA
TTTTCCATTAAATTTGTTGTCAAAATTCTTTTGTTCAATAAAAATATATAAAATTACTCTACAGTAAAAA
AAAAAAAACCTATAGTGAGTCGTATTAATTCTGTGCTCGCAAGGTCTCCCTTTAGTGAGGGTTAATTCTC
CCTATAGTGAGTCGTATTAGGATCCGGCGCGCCTAGCATAACCCCTTGGGGCCTCTAAACGGGTCTTGAG
GGGTTTTTTGACGCGTCGATTTCGGCCTATTGGTTAAAAAATGAGCTGATTTAACAAAAATTTAATGCGA
ATTTTACCACCCTTCAGGGCACAAGGGCTGCTAAAGGAACCGGAACACGAGGAAAGCCAGTCCGCAGAAA
CGGTGCTGACCCCGGATGAATGCCAGC
